Addgene plasmid #125139: Double UP mScarlet to mNeon
Purpose: (Empty Backbone) Natively produces mScarlet, in the presence of Cre will be recombined to produce mNeon.
Depositing lab: Erik Dent. Depositing organization: University of Wisconsin, Madison. Publication: Double UP: A Dual Color, Internally Controlled Platform for in utero Knockdown or Overexpression. Taylor RJ, Carrington J, Gerlach LR, Taylor KL, Richters KE, Dent EW. Front Mol Neurosci. 2020 May 20;13:82. doi: 10.3389/fnmol.2020.00082. eCollection 2020. PubMed 32508591.
Backbone
  Vector backbone: pCax
  Backbone size (bp): 6734
  Vector type: Mammalian Expression
Growth in bacteria
  Bacterial resistance: Ampicillin, 100 μg/mL
  Growth temperature: 37°C
  Growth strain: DH5alpha
  Copy number: High Copy
Gene/Insert
  Gene/Insert name: None
  Mutation: Removed Not1 site in mScarlet
Terms and licenses: Academic/Nonprofit Terms; Industry Terms: Not Available to Industry
Depositor comments: Intent is to introduce low doses of pCAG Cre to recombine a subset of cells, such that mScarlet can act as an internal control to mNeon for use in in utero electroporation or other related techniques. Genetic overexpression can be easily attached following the mNeon through use of a mcs after the P2A.
How to cite: Double UP mScarlet to mNeon was a gift from Erik Dent (Addgene plasmid # 125139 ; http://n2t.net/addgene:125139 ; RRID:Addgene_125139)
