[The description below was written by a language model from this plasmid's Addgene catalogue record and pLannotate feature annotations shown in this document.]
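Description:
Double UP mScarlet to mNeon is a mammalian expression plasmid built on the pCax backbone and deposited as an empty backbone, about 6.7 kb in size. It is propagated in E. coli at high copy from a ColE1/pUC-type origin and selected with ampicillin through the AmpR (β-lactamase) cassette. The backbone also carries remnants of a lac promoter/operator region, an SV40 origin with a fragment of the SV40 promoter, and an SV40 poly(A) signal.

The payload is a Cre-switchable two-colour reporter driven by a CAG-type promoter, made up of the CMV enhancer, the chicken β-actin promoter and a chimeric β-actin/β-globin intron. Immediately downstream, two loxP sites in the same orientation flank a red fluorescent protein coding sequence (annotated as mScarlet-I, with an internal NotI site removed according to the record) and a rabbit β-globin poly(A) signal. This floxed unit acts as both reporter and transcriptional stop, so unrecombined cells express mScarlet only. Cre excises the cassette and brings the promoter next to the mNeonGreen coding sequence, which has its own β-globin poly(A) signal, switching the cell from red to green. The depositor states that a P2A followed by a multiple cloning site lies after mNeon, so a gene of interest can be co-expressed only in recombined cells. These elements are not annotated in the feature table.

The intended use is in utero electroporation or related techniques with a low dose of a Cre expression plasmid, so that only a subset of cells recombines. The red, unrecombined cells then serve as an internal control for the green, manipulated cells in the same tissue.
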