Features (pLannotate 1.2.2; 20 found; start..end, strand, type, name):
      4..383     +  enhancer       CMV enhancer: human cytomegalovirus immediate early enhancer
    385..660     +  promoter       chicken β-actin promoter: No description available
    661..1677    +  intron         chimeric intron: chimera between introns from chicken β-actin and rabbit β-globin
   1738..1771    -  protein_bind   loxP: Cre-mediated recombination occurs in the 8-bp core sequence (GCATACAT). Cre recombinase
   1772..2467    +  CDS            mScarlet-I: mScarlet-I is a basic (constitutively fluorescent) red fluorescent protein published in 2016, derived from synthetic construct. It is reported to be a rapidly-maturing monomer with moderate acid sensitivity.
   2539..2594    +  polyA_signal   β-globin poly(A) signal: rabbit β-globin polyadenylation signal (Gil and Proudfoot, 1987)
   2910..2943    -  protein_bind   loxP: Cre-mediated recombination occurs in the 8-bp core sequence (GCATACAT). Cre recombinase
   2950..3657    +  CDS            mNeonGreen: mNeonGreen is a basic (constitutively fluorescent) green/yellow fluorescent protein published in 2013, derived from Branchiostoma lanceolatum. It is reported to be a very rapidly-maturing monomer with moderate acid sensitivity.
   3827..3882    +  polyA_signal   β-globin poly(A) signal: rabbit β-globin polyadenylation signal (Gil and Proudfoot, 1987)
   4258..4274    -  protein_bind   lac operator: The lac repressor binds to the lac operator to inhibit transcription in E. coli. This inhibition can be relieved by adding lactose or isopropyl-β-D-thiogalactopyranoside (IPTG). lac repressor encoded by lacI
   4282..4312    -  promoter       lac promoter: promoter for the E. coli lac operon
   4327..4348    -  protein_bind   CAP binding site: CAP binding activates transcription in the presence of cAMP. E. coli catabolite activator protein
   4361..4400    -  CDS            lacI (fragment): lac repressor; lacI; The lac repressor binds to the lac operator to inhibit transcription in E. coli. This inhibition can be relieved by adding lactose or isopropyl-β-D-thiogalactopyranoside (IPTG).
   4407..4429    +  promoter       SV40 promoter (fragment): SV40 enhancer and early promoter
   4453..4588    +  rep_origin     SV40 ori: SV40 origin of replication
   4608..4742    +  polyA_signal   SV40 poly(A) signal: SV40 polyadenylation signal
   4744..4798    -  CDS            lacI (fragment): lac repressor; lacI; The lac repressor binds to the lac operator to inhibit transcription in E. coli. This inhibition can be relieved by adding lactose or isopropyl-β-D-thiogalactopyranoside (IPTG).
   4981..5569    -  rep_origin     ori: high-copy-number ColE1/pMB1/pBR322/pUC origin of replication
   5740..6600    -  CDS            AmpR: β-lactamase; bla; confers resistance to ampicillin, carbenicillin, and related antibiotics
   6601..6705    -  promoter       AmpR promoter: bla
>Addgene plasmid #125139 | Double UP mScarlet to mNeon | addgene full sequence | sequence record 244755 | Addgene NGS Result
GTCGACATTGATTATTGACTAGTTATTAATAGTAATCAATTACGGGGTCATTAGTTCATAGCCCATATAT
GGAGTTCCGCGTTACATAACTTACGGTAAATGGCCCGCCTGGCTGACCGCCCAACGACCCCCGCCCATTG
ACGTCAATAATGACGTATGTTCCCATAGTAACGCCAATAGGGACTTTCCATTGACGTCAATGGGTGGAGT
ATTTACGGTAAACTGCCCACTTGGCAGTACATCAAGTGTATCATATGCCAAGTACGCCCCCTATTGACGT
CAATGACGGTAAATGGCCCGCCTGGCATTATGCCCAGTACATGACCTTATGGGACTTTCCTACTTGGCAG
TACATCTACGTATTAGTCATCGCTATTACCATGGTCGAGGTGAGCCCCACGTTCTGCTTCACTCTCCCCA
TCTCCCCCCCCTCCCCACCCCCAATTTTGTATTTATTTATTTTTTAATTATTTTGTGCAGCGATGGGGGC
GGGGGGGGGGGGGGSGCGCGCCRGGSGGGGSGGGGSGGGGSGRGGGGSGGGGSGGGGSGRGGCGGAGAGG
TGCGGCGGCAGCCAATCAGAGCGGCGCGCTCCGAAAGTTTCCTTTTATGGCGAGGCGGCGGCGGCGGCGG
CCCTATAAAAAGCGAAGCGCGCGGCGGGCGGGAGTCGCTGCGCGCTGCCTTCGCCCCGTGCCCCGCTCCG
CCGCCGCCTCGCGCCGCCCGCCCCGGCTCTGACTGACCGCGTTACTCCCACAGGTGAGCGGGCGGGACGG
CCCTTCTCCTCCGGGCTGTAATTAGCGCTTGGTTTAATGACGGCTTGTTTCTTTTCTGTGGCTGCGTGAA
AGCCTTGAGGGGCTCCGGGAGGGCCCTTTGTGCGGGGGGAGCGGCTCGGGGGGTGCGTGCGTGTGTGTGT
GCGTGGGGAGCGCCGCGTGCGGCTCCGCGCTGCCCGGCGGCTGTGAGCGCTGCGGGCGCGGCGCGGGGCT
TTGTGCGCTCCGCAGTGTGCGCGAGGGGAGCGCGGCCGGGGGCGGTGCCCCGCGGTGCGGGGGGGGCTGC
GAGGGGAACAAAGGCTGCGTGCGGGGTGTGTGCGTGGGGGGGTGAGCAGGGGGTGTGGGCGCGTCGGTCG
GGCTGCAACCCCCCCTGCACCCCCCTCCCCGAGTTGCTGAGCACGGCCCGGCTTCGGGTGCGGGGCTCCG
TACGGGGCGTGGCGCGGGGCTCGCCGTGCCGGGCGGGGGGTGGCGGCAGGTGGGGGTGCCGGGCGGGGCG
GGGCCGCCTCGGGCCGGGGRGGGCTCGGGGGRGGGGCGCGGCGGCCCCCGGAGCGCCGGCGGCTGTCGAG
GCGCGGCGAGCCGCAGCCATTGCCTTTTATGGTAATCGTGCGAGAGGGCGCAGGGACTTCCTTTGTCCCA
AATCTGTGCGGAGCCGAAATCTGGGAGGCGCCGCCGCACCCCCTCTAGCGGGCGCGGGGCGAAGCGGTGC
GGCGCCGGCAGGAAGGAAATGGGCGGGGAGGGCCTTCGTGCGTCGCCGCGCCGCCGTCCCCTTCTCCCTC
TCCAGCCTCGGGGCTGTCCGCGGGGGGACGGCTGCCTTCGGGGGGGACGGGGCAGGGCGGGGTTCGGCTT
CTGGCGTGTGACCGGCGGCTCTAGAGCCTCTGCTAACCATGTTCATGCCTTCTTCTTTTTCCTACAGCTC
CTGGGCAACGTGCTGGTTATTGTGCTGTCTCATCATTTTGGCAAAGAATTGCTGCAGATAACTTCGTATA
ATGTATGCTATACGAAGTTATATGGTGAGCAAGGGCGAGGCAGTGATCAAGGAGTTCATGCGGTTCAAGG
TGCACATGGAGGGCTCCATGAACGGCCACGAGTTCGAGATCGAGGGCGAGGGCGAGGGCCGCCCCTACGA
GGGCACCCAGACCGCCAAGCTGAAGGTGACCAAGGGTGGCCCCCTGCCCTTCTCCTGGGACATCCTGTCC
CCTCAGTTCATGTACGGCTCCAGGGCCTTCATCAAGCACCCCGCCGACATCCCCGACTACTATAAGCAGT
CCTTCCCCGAGGGCTTCAAGTGGGAGCGCGTGATGAACTTCGAGGACGGCGGCGCCGTGACCGTGACCCA
GGACACCTCCCTGGAGGACGGCACCCTGATCTACAAGGTGAAGCTCCGCGGCACCAACTTCCCTCCTGAC
GGCCCCGTAATGCAGAAGAAGACAATGGGCTGGGAAGCGTCCACCGAGCGGTTGTACCCCGAGGACGGCG
TGCTGAAGGGCGACATTAAGATGGCCCTGCGCCTGAAGGACGGCGGACGCTACCTGGCGGACTTCAAGAC
CACCTACAAGGCCAAGAAGCCCGTGCAGATGCCCGGCGCCTACAACGTCGACCGCAAGTTGGACATCACC
TCCCACAACGAGGACTACACCGTGGTGGAACAGTACGAACGCTCCGAGGGCCGCCACTCCACCGGCGGCA
TGGACGAGCTGTACAAGTAAAGATCTTTTTCCCTCTGCCAAAAATTATGGGGACATCATGAAGCCCCTTG
AGCATCTGACTTCTGGCTAATAAAGGAAATTTATTTTCATTGCAATAGTGTGTTGGAATTTTTTGTGTCT
CTCACTCGGAAGGACATATGGGAGGGCAAATCATTTAAAACATCAGAATGAGTATTTGGTTTAGAGTTTG
GCAACATATGCCCATATGCTGGCTGCCATGAACAAAGGTTGGCTATAAAGAGGTCATCAGTATATGAAAC
AGCCCCCTGCTGTCCATTCCTTATTCCATAGAAAAGCCTTGACTTGAGGTTAGATTTTTTTTATATTTTG
TTTTGTGTTATTTTTTTCTTTAACATCCCTAAAATTTTCCTTACATGTTTTACTAGCCAGATTTTTCCTC
CTCTCCTGACTACTCCCAGTCATAGCTGTCCCTCTTCTCATAACTTCGTATAATGTATGCTATACGAAGT
TATGGTACCATGGTGAGCAAGGGCGAGGAGGATAACATGGCCTCTCTCCCAGCGACACATGAGTTACACA
TCTTTGGCTCCATCAACGGTGTGGACTTTGACATGGTGGGTCAGGGCACCGGCAATCCAAATGATGGTTA
TGAGGAGTTAAACCTGAAGTCCACCAAGGGTGACCTCCAGTTCTCCCCCTGGATTCTGGTCCCTCATATC
GGGTATGGCTTCCATCAGTACCTGCCCTACCCTGACGGGATGTCGCCTTTCCAGGCCGCCATGGTAGATG
GCTCCGGCTACCAAGTCCATCGCACAATGCAGTTTGAAGATGGTGCCTCCCTTACTGTTAACTACCGCTA
CACCTACGAGGGAAGCCACATCAAAGGAGAGGCCCAGGTGAAGGGGACTGGTTTCCCTGCTGACGGTCCT
GTGATGACCAACTCGCTGACCGCTGCGGACTGGTGCAGGTCGAAGAAGACTTACCCCAACGACAAAACCA
TCATCAGTACCTTTAAGTGGAGTTACACCACTGGAAATGGCAAGCGCTACCGGAGCACTGCGCGGACCAC
CTACACCTTTGCCAAGCCAATGGCGGCTAACTATCTGAAGAACCAGCCGATGTACGTGTTCCGTAAGACG
GAGCTCAAGCACTCCAAGACCGAGCTCAACTTCAAGGAGTGGCAAAAGGCCTTTACCGATGTGATGGGCA
TGGACGAGCTGTACAAGGGCAGCGGCGCTACTAACTTCAGCCTGCTGAAGCAGGCTGGAGACGTGGAAGA
GAATCCTGGACCTATCGATACCGGTCAATTGTGCGGCCGCGCATGCGCTAGCTAATTTCCCTCTGCCAAA
AATTATGGGGACATCATGAAGCCCCTTGAGCATCTGACTTCTGGCTAATAAAGGAAATTTATTTTCATTG
CAATAGTGTGTTGGAATTTTTTGTGTCTCTCACTCGGAAGGACATATGGGAGGGCAAATCATTTAAAACA
TCAGAATGAGTATTTGGTTTAGAGTTTGGCAACATATGCCCATATGCTGGCTGCCATGAACAAAGGTTGG
CTATAAAGAGGTCATCAGTATATGAAACAGCCCCCTGCTGTCCATTCCTTATTCCATAGAAAAGCCTTGA
CTTGAGGTTAGATTTTTTTTATATTTTGTTTTGTGTTATTTTTTTCTTTAACATCCCTAAAATTTTCCTT
ACATGTTTTACTAGCCAGATTTTTCCTCCTCTCCTGACTACTCCCAGTCATAGCTGTCCCTCTTCTCTTA
TGGAGATCCCTCGACAAGCTTGGCGTAATCATGGTCATAGCTGTTTCCTGTGTGAAATTGTTATCCGCTC
ACAATTCCACACAACATACGAGCCGGAAGCATAAAGTGTAAAGCCTGGGGTGCCTAATGAGTGAGCTAAC
TCACATTAATTGCGTTGCGCTCACTGCCCGCTTTCCAGTCGGGAAACCTGTCGTGCCAGCGGATCCGCAT
CTCAATTAGTCAGCAACCATAGTCCCGCCCCTAACTCCGCCCATCCCGCCCCTAACTCCGCCCAGTTCCG
CCCATTCTCCGCCCCATGGCTGACTAATTTTTTTTATTTATGCAGAGGCCGAGGCCGCCTCGGCCTCTGA
GCTATTCCAGAAGTAGTGAGGAGGCTTTTTTGGAGGCCTAGGCTTTTGCAAAAAGCTAACTTGTTTATTG
CAGCTTATAATGGTTACAAATAAAGCAATAGCATCACAAATTTCACAAATAAAGCATTTTTTTCACTGCA
TTCTAGTTGTGGTTTGTCCAAACTCATCAATGTATCTTATCATGTCTGGATCCGCTGCATTAATGAATCG
GCCAACGCGCGGGGAGAGGCGGTTTGCGTATTGGGCGCTCTTCCGCTTCCTCGCTCACTGACTCGCTGCG
CTCGGTCGTTCGGCTGCGGCGAGCGGTATCAGCTCACTCAAAGGCGGTAATACGGTTATCCACAGAATCA
GGGGATAACGCAGGAAAGAACATGTGAGCAAAAGGCCAGCAAAAGGCCAGGAACCGTAAAAAGGCCGCGT
TGCTGGCGTTTTTCCATAGGCTCCGCCCCCCTGACGAGCATCACAAAAATCGACGCTCAAGTCAGAGGTG
GCGAAACCCGACAGGACTATAAAGATACCAGGCGTTTCCCCCTGGAAGCTCCCTCGTGCGCTCTCCTGTT
CCGACCCTGCCGCTTACCGGATACCTGTCCGCCTTTCTCCCTTCGGGAAGCGTGGCGCTTTCTCATAGCT
CACGCTGTAGGTATCTCAGTTCGGTGTAGGTCGTTCGCTCCAAGCTGGGCTGTGTGCACGAACCCCCCGT
TCAGCCCGACCGCTGCGCCTTATCCGGTAACTATCGTCTTGAGTCCAACCCGGTAAGACACGACTTATCG
CCACTGGCAGCAGCCACTGGTAACAGGATTAGCAGAGCGAGGTATGTAGGCGGTGCTACAGAGTTCTTGA
AGTGGTGGCCTAACTACGGCTACACTAGAAGAACAGTATTTGGTATCTGCGCTCTGCTGAAGCCAGTTAC
CTTCGGAAAAAGAGTTGGTAGCTCTTGATCCGGCAAACAAACCACCGCTGGTAGCGGTGGTTTTTTTGTT
TGCAAGCAGCAGATTACGCGCAGAAAAAAAGGATCTCAAGAAGATCCTTTGATCTTTTCTACGGGGTCTG
ACGCTCAGTGGAACGAAAACTCACGTTAAGGGATTTTGGTCATGAGATTATCAAAAAGGATCTTCACCTA
GATCCTTTTAAATTAAAAATGAAGTTTTAAATCAATCTAAAGTATATATGAGTAAACTTGGTCTGACAGT
TACCAATGCTTAATCAGTGAGGCACCTATCTCAGCGATCTGTCTATTTCGTTCATCCATAGTTGCCTGAC
TCCCCGTCGTGTAGATAACTACGATACGGGAGGGCTTACCATCTGGCCCCAGTGCTGCAATGATACCGCG
AGACCCACGCTCACCGGCTCCAGATTTATCAGCAATAAACCAGCCAGCCGGAAGGGCCGAGCGCAGAAGT
GGTCCTGCAACTTTATCCGCCTCCATCCAGTCTATTAATTGTTGCCGGGAAGCTAGAGTAAGTAGTTCGC
CAGTTAATAGTTTGCGCAACGTTGTTGCCATTGCTACAGGCATCGTGGTGTCACGCTCGTCGTTTGGTAT
GGCTTCATTCAGCTCCGGTTCCCAACGATCAAGGCGAGTTACATGATCCCCCATGTTGTGCAAAAAAGCG
GTTAGCTCCTTCGGTCCTCCGATCGTTGTCAGAAGTAAGTTGGCCGCAGTGTTATCACTCATGGTTATGG
CAGCACTGCATAATTCTCTTACTGTCATGCCATCCGTAAGATGCTTTTCTGTGACTGGTGAGTACTCAAC
CAAGTCATTCTGAGAATAGTGTATGCGGCGACCGAGTTGCTCTTGCCCGGCGTCAATACGGGATAATACC
GCGCCACATAGCAGAACTTTAAAAGTGCTCATCATTGGAAAACGTTCTTCGGGGCGAAAACTCTCAAGGA
TCTTACCGCTGTTGAGATCCAGTTCGATGTAACCCACTCGTGCACCCAACTGATCTTCAGCATCTTTTAC
TTTCACCAGCGTTTCTGGGTGAGCAAAAACAGGAAGGCAAAATGCCGCAAAAAAGGGAATAAGGGCGACA
CGGAAATGTTGAATACTCATACTCTTCCTTTTTCAATATTATTGAAGCATTTATCAGGGTTATTGTCTCA
TGAGCGGATACATATTTGAATGTATTTAGAAAAATAAACAAATAGGGGTTCCGCGCACATTTCCCCGAAA
AGTGCCACCTGG
